>Addgene plasmid #164881 | TC1464 | depositor full sequence | sequence record 320300 | TC1464 sequence 8555 bps
TGAGCAAAAGGCCAGCAAAAGGCCAGGAACCGTAAAAAGGCCGCGTTGCTGGCGTTTTTCCATAGGCTCC
GCCCCCCTGACGAGCATCACAAAAATCGACGCTCAAGTCAGAGGTGGCGAAACCCGACAGGACTATAAAG
ATACCAGGCGTTTCCCCCTGGAAGCTCCCTCGTGCGCTCTCCTGTTCCGACCCTGCCGCTTACCGGATAC
CTGTCCGCCTTTCTCCCTTCGGGAAGCGTGGCGCTTTCTCATAGCTCACGCTGTAGGTATCTCAGTTCGG
TGTAGGTCGTTCGCTCCAAGCTGGGCTGTGTGCACGAACCCCCCGTTCAGCCCGACCGCTGCGCCTTATC
CGGTAACTATCGTCTTGAGTCCAACCCGGTAAGACACGACTTATCGCCACTGGCAGCAGCCACTGGTAAC
AGGATTAGCAGAGCGAGGTATGTAGGCGGTGCTACAGAGTTCTTGAAGTGGTGGCCTAACTACGGCTACA
CTAGAAGAACAGTATTTGGTATCTGCGCTCTGCTGAAGCCAGTTACCTTCGGAAAAAGAGTTGGTAGCTC
TTGATCCGGCAAACAAACCACCGCTGGTAGCGGTTTTTTTGTTTGCAAGCAGCAGATTACGCGCAGAAAA
AAAGGATCTCAAGAAGATCCTTTGATCTTTTCTACGGGGTCTGACGCTCAGTGGAACGAAAACTCACGTT
AAGGGATTTTGGTCATGAGATTATCAAAAAGGATCTTCACCTAGATCCTTTTAAATTAAAAATGAAGTTT
TAAATCAATCTAAAGTATATATGAGTAAACTTGGTCTGACAGTTACCAATGCTTAATCAGTGAGGCACCT
ATCTCAGCGATCTGTCTATTTCGTTCATCCATAGTTGCCTGACTCCCCGTCGTGTAGATAACTACGATAC
GGGAGGGCTTACCATCTGGCCCCAGTGCTGCAATGATACCGCGAGACCCACGCTCACCGGCTCCAGATTT
ATCAGCAATAAACCAGCCAGCCGGAAGGGCCGAGCGCAGAAGTGGTCCTGCAACTTTATCCGCCTCCATC
CAGTCTATTAATTGTTGCCGGGAAGCTAGAGTAAGTAGTTCGCCAGTTAATAGTTTGCGCAACGTTGTTG
CCATTGCTACAGGCATCGTGGTGTCACGCTCGTCGTTTGGTATGGCTTCATTCAGCTCCGGTTCCCAACG
ATCAAGGCGAGTTACATGATCCCCCATGTTGTGCAAAAAAGCGGTTAGCTCCTTCGGTCCTCCGATCGTT
GTCAGAAGTAAGTTGGCCGCAGTGTTATCACTCATGGTTATGGCAGCACTGCATAATTCTCTTACTGTCA
TGCCATCCGTAAGATGCTTTTCTGTGACTGGTGAGTACTCAACCAAGTCATTCTGAGAATAGTGTATGCG
GCGACCGAGTTGCTCTTGCCCGGCGTCAATACGGGATAATACCGCGCCACATAGCAGAACTTTAAAAGTG
CTCATCATTGGAAAACGTTCTTCGGGGCGAAAACTCTCAAGGATCTTACCGCTGTTGAGATCCAGTTCGA
TGTAACCCACTCGTGCACCCAACTGATCTTCAGCATCTTTTACTTTCACCAGCGTTTCTGGGTGAGCAAA
AACAGGAAGGCAAAATGCCGCAAAAAAGGGAATAAGGGCGACACGGAAATGTTGAATACTCATACTCTTC
CTTTTTCAATATTATTGAAGCATTTATCAGGGTTATTGTCTCATGAGCGGATACATATTTGAATGTATTT
AGAAAAATAAACAAATAGGGGTTCCGCGCACATTTCCCCGAAAAGTGCCACCTGACGTCGACGGATCGGG
AGATCTCCCGATCCCCTATGGTGCACTCTCAGTACAATCTGCTCTGATGCCGCATAGTTAAGCCAGTATC
TGCTCCCTGCTTGTGTGTTGGAGGTCGCTGAGTAGTGCGCGAGCAAAATTTAAGCTACAACAAGGCAAGG
CTTGACCGACAATTGCATGAAGAATCTGCTTAGGGTTAGGCGTTTTGCGCTGCTTCGCGATGTACGGGCC
AGATATACGCGTTGACATTGATTATTGACTAGTTATTAATAGTAATCAATTACGGGGTCATTAGTTCATA
GCCCATATATGGAGTTCCGCGTTACATAACTTACGGTAAATGGCCCGCCTGGCTGACCGCCCAACGACCC
CCGCCCATTGACGTCAATAATGACGTATGTTCCCATAGTAACGCCAATAGGGACTTTCCATTGACGTCAA
TGGGTGGAGTATTTACGGTAAACTGCCCACTTGGCAGTACATCAAGTGTATCATATGCCAAGTACGCCCC
CTATTGACGTCAATGACGGTAAATGGCCCGCCTGGCATTATGCCCAGTACATGACCTTATGGGACTTTCC
TACTTGGCAGTACATCTACGTATTAGTCATCGCTATTACCATGGTGATGCGGTTTTGGCAGTACATCAAT
GGGCGTGGATAGCGGTTTGACTCACGGGGATTTCCAAGTCTCCACCCCATTGACGTCAATGGGAGTTTGT
TTTGGCACCAAAATCAACGGGACTTTCCAAAATGTCGTAACAACTCCGCCCCATTGACGCAAATGGGCGG
TAGGCGTGTACGGTGGGAGGTCTATATAAGCAGAGCTCTCTGGCTAACTAGAGAACCCACTGCTTACTGG
CTTATCGAAATTAATACGACTCACTATAGGGAGACCCAAGCTGGCTAGCGTTTAAACTTAAGCTTGCCAC
CATGAAACGGACTGCTGACGGCAGCGAATTTGAGAGCCCCAAGAAGAAGAGGAAAGTCGGATCCATCGAG
AAGAAGAAGAGCTTCGCCAAGGGCATGGGAGTGAAGAGCACCCTGGTGTCCGGCTCTAAGGTGTACATGA
CCACATTTGCTGAGGGAAGCGACGCCAGGCTGGAGAAGATCGTGGAGGGCGATAGCATCAGATCCGTGAA
CGAGGGAGAGGCTTTCAGCGCCGAGATGGCTGACAAGAACGCTGGCTACAAGATCGGAAACGCCAAGTTT
TCCCACCCAAAGGGCTACGCCGTGGTGGCTAACAACCCACTGTACACCGGACCAGTGCAGCAGGACATGC
TGGGACTGAAGGAGACACTGGAGAAGAGGTACTTCGGCGAGTCCGCCGACGGAAACGATAACATCTGCAT
CCAGGTCATCCACAACATCCTGGATATCGAGAAGATCCTGGCTGAGTACATCACAAACGCCGCTTACGCC
GTGAACAACATCTCCGGCCTGGACAAGGATATCATCGGCTTCGGAAAGTTTTCTACCGTGTACACATACG
ACGAGTTCAAGGATCCAGAGCACCACCGGGCCGCTTTTAACAACAACGACAAGCTGGGTTCTAAGCGCAC
CGCCGATGGATCCGAGTTCGAATCCCCTAAAAAGAAAAGAAAGGTGGGATCCCAGCTGCATTTACCGCAG
GTTTTAGCTGACGCTGTCTCACGCCTGGTCCTGGGTAAGTTTGGTGACCTGACCGACAACTTCTCCTCCC
CTCACGCTCGCAGAAAAGTGCTGGCTGGAGTCGTCATGACAACAGGCACAGATGTTAAAGATGCCAAGGT
GATAAGTGTTTCTACAGGAACAAAATGTATTAATGGTGAATACATGAGTGATCGTGGCCTTGCATTAAAT
GACTGCCATGCAGAAATAATATCTCGGAGATCCTTGCTCAGATTTCTTTATACACAACTTGAGCTTTACT
TAAATAACAAAGATGATCAAAAAAGATCCATCTTTCAGAAATCAGAGCGAGGGGGGTTTAGGCTGAAGGA
GAATGTCCAGTTTCATCTGTACATCAGCACCTCTCCCTGTGGAGATGCCAGAATCTTCTCACCACATGAG
CCAATCCTGGAAGAACCAGCAGATAGACACCCAAATCGTAAAGCAAGAGGACAGCTACGGACCAAAATAG
AGTCTGGTCAGGGGACGATTCCAGTGCGCTCCAATGCGAGCATCCAAACGTGGGACGGGGTGCTGCAAGG
GGAGCGGCTGCTCACCATGTCCTGCAGTGACAAGATTGCACGCTGGAACGTGGTGGGCATCCAGGGATCA
CTGCTCAGCATTTTCGTGGAGCCCATTTACTTCTCGAGCATCATCCTGGGCAGCCTTTACCACGGGGACC
ACCTTTCCAGGGCCATGTACCAGCGGATCTCCAACATAGAGGACCTGCCACCTCTCTACACCCTCAACAA
GCCTTTGCTCAGTGGCATCAGCAATGCAGAAGCACGGCAGCCAGGGAAGGCCCCCAACTTCAGTGTCAAC
TGGACGGTAGGCGACTCCGCTATTGAGGTCATCAACGCCACGACTGGGAAGGATGAGCTGGGCCGCGCGT
CCCGCCTGTGTAAGCACGCGTTGTACTGTCGCTGGATGCGTGTGCACGGCAAGGTTCCCTCCCACTTACT
ACGCTCCAAGATTACCAAGCCCAACGTGTACCATGAGTCCAAGCTGGCGGCAAAGGAGTACCAGGCCGCC
AAGGCGCGTCTGTTCACAGCCTTCATCAAGGCGGGGCTGGGGGCCTGGGTGGAGAAGCCCACCGAGCAGG
ACCAGTTCTCACTCACGAAAAGAACTGCGGATGGATCTGAGTTTGAGAGTCCAAAAAAGAAGAGGAAGGT
CGGTTCTATCAACGCCATCAAGGCTCAGTACGACGAGTTCGATAACTTTCTGGATAACCCCAGGCTGGGC
TACTTCGGACAGGCTTTCTTTTCTAAGGAGGGCAGAAACTACATCATCAACTACGGAAACGAGTGTTACG
ACATCCTGGCCCTGCTGAGCGGACTGGCCCACTGGGTGGTGGCCAACAACGAGGAGGAGTCTCGGATCAG
CCGCACCTGGCTGTACAACCTGGACAAGAACCTGGATAACGAGTACATCTCCACACTGAACTACCTGTAC
GACAGGATCACCAACGAGCTGACAAACAGCTTCTCCAAGAACTCTGCCGCTAACGTGAACTACATCGCTG
AGACCCTGGGCATCAACCCAGCTGAGTTCGCTGAGCAGTACTTCAGATTTTCCATCATGAAGGAGCAGAA
GAACCTGGGCTTCAACATCACAAAGCTGAGAGAAGTGATGCTGGACAGAAAGGATATGTCCGAGATCAGG
AAGAACCACAAGGTGTTCGATTCTATCAGAACCAAGGTGTACACAATGATGGACTTTGTGATCTACAGGT
ACTACATCGAGGAGGATGCCAAGGTGGCCGCTGCCAACAAGAGCCTGCCCGACAACGAGAAGTCTCTGAG
CGAGAAGGATATCTTCGTGATCAACCTGAGAGGCTCCTTTAACGACGATCAGAAGGACGCTCTGTACTAC
GATGAGGCCAACAGGATCTGGAGAAAGCTGGAGAACATCATGCACAACATCAAGGAGTTCCGGGGAAACA
AGACCCGCGAGTACAAGAAGAAGGACGCTCCAAGGCTGCCTAGGATCCTGCCTGCTGGAAGGGACGTGAG
CGCCTTCAGCAAGCTGATGTACGCCCTGACAATGTTTCTGGACGGAAAGGAGATCAACGATCTGCTGACC
ACACTGATCAACAAGTTCGACAACATCCAGTCTTTTCTGAAAGTGATGCCTCTGATCGGCGTGAACGCTA
AGTTCGTGGAGGAGTACGCCTTCTTTAAGGACAGCGCCAAGATCGCTGATGAGCTGCGGCTGATCAAGTC
CTTTGCCAGGATGGGAGAGCCAATCGCTGACGCTAGGAGAGCTATGTACATCGATGCCATCCGGATCCTG
GGAACCAACCTGTCTTACGACGAGCTGAAGGCTCTGGCCGACACCTTCAGCCTGGATGAGAACGGCAACA
AGCTGAAGAAGGGCAAGCACGGAATGCGCAACTTCATCATCAACAACGTGATCAGCAACAAGCGGTTTCA
CTACCTGATCAGATACGGCGACCCAGCTCACCTGCACGAGATCGCTAAGAACGAGGCCGTGGTGAAGTTC
GTGCTGGGACGGATCGCCGATATCCAGAAGAAGCAGGGCCAGAACGGAAAGAACCAGATCGACCGCTACT
ACGAGACCTGCATCGGCAAGGATAAGGGAAAGTCCGTGTCTGAGAAGGTGGACGCTCTGACCAAGATCAT
CACAGGCATGAACTACGACCAGTTCGATAAGAAGAGATCTGTGATCGAGGACACCGGAAGGGAGAACGCC
GAGAGAGAGAAGTTTAAGAAGATCATCAGCCTGTACCTGACAGTGATCTACCACATCCTGAAGAACATCG
TGAACATCAACGCTAGATACGTGATCGGCTTCCACTGCGTGGAGCGCGATGCCCAGCTGTACAAGGAGAA
GGGATACGACATCAACCTGAAGAAGCTGGAGGAGAAGGGCTTTAGCTCCGTGACCAAGCTGTGCGCTGGA
ATCGACGAGACAGCCCCCGACAAGAGGAAGGATGTGGAGAAGGAGATGGCCGAGAGAGCTAAGGAGAGCA
TCGACTCCCTGGAGTCTGCTAACCCTAAGCTGTACGCCAACTACATCAAGTACTCCGATGAGAAGAAGGC
CGAGGAGTTCACCAGGCAGATCAACAGAGAGAAGGCCAAGACCGCTCTGAACGCCTACCTGAGGAACACA
AAGTGGAACGTGATCATCCGGGAGGACCTGCTGCGCATCGATAACAAGACCTGTACACTGTTCGCTAACA
AGGCTGTGGCCCTGGAGGTGGCTCGCTACGTGCACGCCTACATCAACGACATCGCCGAGGTGAACTCCTA
CTTTCAGCTGTACCACTACATCATGCAGAGGATCATCATGAACGAGAGATACGAGAAGTCTAGCGGCAAG
GTGTCTGAGTACTTCGACGCCGTGAACGATGAGAAGAAGTACAACGATAGACTGCTGAAGCTGCTGTGCG
TGCCTTTCGGATACTGTATCCCACGGTTTAAGAACCTGAGCATCGAGGCCCTGTTCGACCGCAACGAGGC
TGCCAAGTTTGATAAGGAGAAGAAGAAGGTGAGCGGCAACTCCGGTTCTAAGCGCACCGCCGATGGATCC
GAGTTCGAATCCCCTAAAAAGAAAAGAAAGGTGGGATCCGACTACAAAGACCATGACGGTGATTATAAAG
ATCATGATATCGATTACAAGGATGACGATGACAAGGGATCCAAAAGAACTGGAAGCGGAGCTACTAACTT
CAGCCTGCTGAAGCAGGCTGGAGACGTGGAGGAGAACCCTGGACCTGTTAACATGGTGAGCAAGGGCGAG
GAGGATAACATGGCCATCATCAAGGAGTTCATGCGCTTCAAGGTGCACATGGAGGGCTCCGTGAACGGCC
ACGAGTTCGAGATCGAGGGCGAGGGCGAGGGCCGCCCCTACGAGGGCACCCAGACCGCCAAGCTGAAGGT
GACCAAGGGTGGCCCCCTGCCCTTCGCCTGGGACATCCTGTCCCCTCAGTTCATGTACGGCTCCAAGGCC
TACGTGAAGCACCCCGCCGACATCCCCGACTACTTGAAGCTGTCCTTCCCCGAGGGCTTCAAGTGGGAGC
GCGTGATGAACTTCGAGGACGGCGGCGTGGTGACCGTGACCCAGGACTCCTCCCTGCAGGACGGCGAGTT
CATCTACAAGGTGAAGCTGCGCGGCACCAACTTCCCCTCCGACGGCCCCGTAATGCAGAAGAAGACCATG
GGCTGGGAGGCCTCCTCCGAGCGGATGTACCCCGAGGACGGCGCCCTGAAGGGCGAGATCAAGCAGAGGC
TGAAGCTGAAGGACGGCGGCCACTACGACGCTGAGGTCAAGACCACCTACAAGGCCAAGAAGCCCGTGCA
GCTGCCCGGCGCCTACAACGTCAACATCAAGTTGGACATCACCTCCCACAACGAGGACTACACCATCGTG
GAACAGTACGAACGCGCCGAGGGCCGCCACTCCACCGGCGGCATGGACGAGCTGTACAAGTAAGCTCGAG
CCTAGAGGGCCCGTTTAAACCCGCTGATCAGCCTCGACTGTGCCTTCTAGTTGCCAGCCATCTGTTGTTT
GCCCCTCCCCCGTGCCTTCCTTGACCCTGGAAGGTGCCACTCCCACTGTCCTTTCCTAATAAAATGAGGA
AATTGCATCGCATTGTCTGAGTAGGTGTCATTCTATTCTGGGGGGTGGGGTGGGGCAGGACAGCAAGGGG
GAGGATTGGGAAGACAATAGCAGGCATGCTGGGGATGCGGTGGGCTCTATGGTACCGTCGACCTCTAGCT
AGAGCTTGGCGTAATCATGGTCATAGCTGTTTCCTGTGTGAAATTGTTATCCGCTCACAATTCCACACAA
CATACGAGCCGGAAGCATAAAGTGTAAAGCCTGGGGTGCCTAATGAGTGAGCTAACTCACATTAATTGCG
TTGCGCTCACTGCCCGCTTTCCAGTCGGGAAACCTGTCGTGCCAGCTGCATTAATGAATCGGCCAACGCG
CGGGGAGAGGCGGTTTGCGTATTGGGCGCTCTTCCGCTTCCTCGCTCACTGACTCGCTGCGCTCGGTCGT
TCGGCTGCGGCGAGCGGTATCAGCTCACTCAAAGGCGGTAATACGGTTATCCACAGAATCAGGGGATAAC
GCAGGAAAGAACATG
Features (pLannotate 1.2.2; 17 found; start..end, strand, type, name):
     57..642     -  rep_origin     ori: high-copy-number ColE1/pMB1/pBR322/pUC origin of replication
    813..1673    -  CDS            AmpR: β-lactamase; bla; confers resistance to ampicillin, carbenicillin, and related antibiotics
   1674..1778    -  promoter       AmpR promoter: bla
   1837..1889    -  misc_feature   bom (fragment): basis of mobility region from pBR322
   2044..2423    +  enhancer       CMV enhancer: human cytomegalovirus immediate early enhancer
   2424..2627    +  promoter       CMV promoter: human cytomegalovirus (CMV) immediate early promoter
   2623..2656    +  LTR            5' LTR (truncated) (fragment): truncated 5' long terminal repeat (LTR) from HIV-1
   2672..2690    +  promoter       T7 promoter: promoter for bacteriophage T7 RNA polymerase
   3407..4567    +  CDS            Adarb1 (fragment): RED1_RAT - Also known as Red1. Experimental evidence at protein level: Swiss-Prot protein existence level 1. Catalyzes the hydrolytic deamination of adenosine to inosine in double-stranded RNA (dsRNA) referred to as A-to-I RNA editing. This may affect gene expression and function in a number of ways that include mRNA translation by changing codons and hence the amino acid sequence of proteins; pre-mRNA splicing by altering splice site recognition sequences; RNA stability by changing sequences involved in nuclease recognition; genetic stability in the case of RNA virus genomes by changing seque
   7040..7105    +  CDS            3xFLAG: three tandem FLAG® epitope tags, followed by an enterokinase cleavage site
   7193..7900    +  CDS            mCherry: mCherry is a basic (constitutively fluorescent) red fluorescent protein published in 2004, derived from Discosoma sp.. It is reported to be a very rapidly-maturing monomer with low acid sensitivity.
   7948..8172    +  polyA_signal   bGH poly(A) signal: bovine growth hormone polyadenylation signal
   8234..8250    -  protein_bind   lac operator: The lac repressor binds to the lac operator to inhibit transcription in E. coli. This inhibition can be relieved by adding lactose or isopropyl-β-D-thiogalactopyranoside (IPTG). lac repressor encoded by lacI
   8258..8288    -  promoter       lac promoter: promoter for the E. coli lac operon
   8303..8324    -  protein_bind   CAP binding site: CAP binding activates transcription in the presence of cAMP. E. coli catabolite activator protein
   8337..8429    -  CDS            lacI (fragment): lac repressor; lacI; The lac repressor binds to the lac operator to inhibit transcription in E. coli. This inhibition can be relieved by adding lactose or isopropyl-β-D-thiogalactopyranoside (IPTG).
   8431..8555    -  rep_origin     RSF ori (fragment): Plasmids containing the RSF 1030 origin of replication can be propagated in E. coli cells that contain additional plasmids with compatible origins.
