>Addgene plasmid #164881 | TC1464 | addgene full sequence | sequence record 325955 | Addgene NGS Result
TGAGCAAAAGGCCAGCAAAAGGCCAGGAACCGTAAAAAGGCCGCGTTGCTGGCGTTTTTCCATAGGCTCC
GCCCCCCTGACGAGCATCACAAAAATCGACGCTCAAGTCAGAGGTGGCGAAACCCGACAGGACTATAAAG
ATACCAGGCGTTTCCCCCTGGAAGCTCCCTCGTGCGCTCTCCTGTTCCGACCCTGCCGCTTACCGGATAC
CTGTCCGCCTTTCTCCCTTCGGGAAGCGTGGCGCTTTCTCATAGCTCACGCTGTAGGTATCTCAGTTCGG
TGTAGGTCGTTCGCTCCAAGCTGGGCTGTGTGCACGAACCCCCCGTTCAGCCCGACCGCTGCGCCTTATC
CGGTAACTATCGTCTTGAGTCCAACCCGGTAAGACACGACTTATCGCCACTGGCAGCAGCCACTGGTAAC
AGGATTAGCAGAGCGAGGTATGTAGGCGGTGCTACAGAGTTCTTGAAGTGGTGGCCTAACTACGGCTACA
CTAGAAGAACAGTATTTGGTATCTGCGCTCTGCTGAAGCCAGTTACCTTCGGAAAAAGAGTTGGTAGCTC
TTGATCCGGCAAACAAACCACCGCTGGTAGCGGTGGTTTTTTTGTTTGCAAGCAGCAGATTACGCGCAGA
AAAAAAGGATCTCAAGAAGATCCTTTGATCTTTTCTACGGGGTCTGACGCTCAGTGGAACGAAAACTCAC
GTTAAGGGATTTTGGTCATGAGATTATCAAAAAGGATCTTCACCTAGATCCTTTTAAATTAAAAATGAAG
TTTTAAATCAATCTAAAGTATATATGAGTAAACTTGGTCTGACAGTTACCAATGCTTAATCAGTGAGGCA
CCTATCTCAGCGATCTGTCTATTTCGTTCATCCATAGTTGCCTGACTCCCCGTCGTGTAGATAACTACGA
TACGGGAGGGCTTACCATCTGGCCCCAGTGCTGCAATGATACCGCGAGACCCACGCTCACCGGCTCCAGA
TTTATCAGCAATAAACCAGCCAGCCGGAAGGGCCGAGCGCAGAAGTGGTCCTGCAACTTTATCCGCCTCC
ATCCAGTCTATTAATTGTTGCCGGGAAGCTAGAGTAAGTAGTTCGCCAGTTAATAGTTTGCGCAACGTTG
TTGCCATTGCTACAGGCATCGTGGTGTCACGCTCGTCGTTTGGTATGGCTTCATTCAGCTCCGGTTCCCA
ACGATCAAGGCGAGTTACATGATCCCCCATGTTGTGCAAAAAAGCGGTTAGCTCCTTCGGTCCTCCGATC
GTTGTCAGAAGTAAGTTGGCCGCAGTGTTATCACTCATGGTTATGGCAGCACTGCATAATTCTCTTACTG
TCATGCCATCCGTAAGATGCTTTTCTGTGACTGGTGAGTACTCAACCAAGTCATTCTGAGAATAGTGTAT
GCGGCGACCGAGTTGCTCTTGCCCGGCGTCAATACGGGATAATACCGCGCCACATAGCAGAACTTTAAAA
GTGCTCATCATTGGAAAACGTTCTTCGGGGCGAAAACTCTCAAGGATCTTACCGCTGTTGAGATCCAGTT
CGATGTAACCCACTCGTGCACCCAACTGATCTTCAGCATCTTTTACTTTCACCAGCGTTTCTGGGTGAGC
AAAAACAGGAAGGCAAAATGCCGCAAAAAAGGGAATAAGGGCGACACGGAAATGTTGAATACTCATACTC
TTCCTTTTTCAATATTATTGAAGCATTTATCAGGGTTATTGTCTCATGAGCGGATACATATTTGAATGTA
TTTAGAAAAATAAACAAATAGGGGTTCCGCGCACATTTCCCCGAAAAGTGCCACCTGACGTCGACGGATC
GGGAGATCTCCCGATCCCCTATGGTGCACTCTCAGTACAATCTGCTCTGATGCCGCATAGTTAAGCCAGT
ATCTGCTCCCTGCTTGTGTGTTGGAGGTCGCTGAGTAGTGCGCGAGCAAAATTTAAGCTACAACAAGGCA
AGGCTTGACCGACAATTGCATGAAGAATCTGCTTAGGGTTAGGCGTTTTGCGCTGCTTCGCGATGTACGG
GCCAGATATACGCGTTGACATTGATTATTGACTAGTTATTAATAGTAATCAATTACGGGGTCATTAGTTC
ATAGCCCATATATGGAGTTCCGCGTTACATAACTTACGGTAAATGGCCCGCCTGGCTGACCGCCCAACGA
CCCCCGCCCATTGACGTCAATAATGACGTATGTTCCCATAGTAACGCCAATAGGGACTTTCCATTGACGT
CAATGGGTGGAGTATTTACGGTAAACTGCCCACTTGGCAGTACATCAAGTGTATCATATGCCAAGTACGC
CCCCTATTGACGTCAATGACGGTAAATGGCCCGCCTGGCATTATGCCCAGTACATGACCTTATGGGACTT
TCCTACTTGGCAGTACATCTACGTATTAGTCATCGCTATTACCATGGTGATGCGGTTTTGGCAGTACATC
AATGGGCGTGGATAGCGGTTTGACTCACGGGGATTTCCAAGTCTCCACCCCATTGACGTCAATGGGAGTT
TGTTTTGGCACCAAAATCAACGGGACTTTCCAAAATGTCGTAACAACTCCGCCCCATTGACGCAAATGGG
CGGTAGGCGTGTACGGTGGGAGGTCTATATAAGCAGAGCTCTCTGGCTAACTAGAGAACCCACTGCTTAC
TGGCTTATCGAAATTAATACGACTCACTATAGGGAGACCCAAGCTGGCTAGCGTTTAAACTTAAGCTTGC
CACCATGAAACGGACTGCTGACGGCAGCGAATTTGAGAGCCCCAAGAAGAAGAGGAAAGTCGGATCCATC
GAGAAGAAGAAGAGCTTCGCCAAGGGCATGGGAGTGAAGAGCACCCTGGTGTCCGGCTCTAAGGTGTACA
TGACCACATTTGCTGAGGGAAGCGACGCCAGGCTGGAGAAGATCGTGGAGGGCGATAGCATCAGATCCGT
GAACGAGGGAGAGGCTTTCAGCGCCGAGATGGCTGACAAGAACGCTGGCTACAAGATCGGAAACGCCAAG
TTTTCCCACCCAAAGGGCTACGCCGTGGTGGCTAACAACCCACTGTACACCGGACCAGTGCAGCAGGACA
TGCTGGGACTGAAGGAGACACTGGAGAAGAGGTACTTCGGCGAGTCCGCCGACGGAAACGATAACATCTG
CATCCAGGTCATCCACAACATCCTGGATATCGAGAAGATCCTGGCTGAGTACATCACAAACGCCGCTTAC
GCCGTGAACAACATCTCCGGCCTGGACAAGGATATCATCGGCTTCGGAAAGTTTTCTACCGTGTACACAT
ACGACGAGTTCAAGGATCCAGAGCACCACCGGGCCGCTTTTAACAACAACGACAAGCTGGGTTCTAAGCG
CACCGCCGATGGATCCGAGTTCGAATCCCCTAAAAAGAAAAGAAAGGTGGGATCCCAGCTGCATTTACCG
CAGGTTTTAGCTGACGCTGTCTCACGCCTGGTCCTGGGTAAGTTTGGTGACCTGACCGACAACTTCTCCT
CCCCTCACGCTCGCAGAAAAGTGCTGGCTGGAGTCGTCATGACAACAGGCACAGATGTTAAAGATGCCAA
GGTGATAAGTGTTTCTACAGGAACAAAATGTATTAATGGTGAATACATGAGTGATCGTGGCCTTGCATTA
AATGACTGCCATGCAGAAATAATATCTCGGAGATCCTTGCTCAGATTTCTTTATACACAACTTGAGCTTT
ACTTAAATAACAAAGATGATCAAAAAAGATCCATCTTTCAGAAATCAGAGCGAGGGGGGTTTAGGCTGAA
GGAGAATGTCCAGTTTCATCTGTACATCAGCACCTCTCCCTGTGGAGATGCCAGAATCTTCTCACCACAT
GAGCCAATCCTGGAAGAACCAGCAGATAGACACCCAAATCGTAAAGCAAGAGGACAGCTACGGACCAAAA
TAGAGTCTGGTCAGGGGACGATTCCAGTGCGCTCCAATGCGAGCATCCAAACGTGGGACGGGGTGCTGCA
AGGGGAGCGGCTGCTCACCATGTCCTGCAGTGACAAGATTGCACGCTGGAACGTGGTGGGCATCCAGGGA
TCACTGCTCAGCATTTTCGTGGAGCCCATTTACTTCTCGAGCATCATCCTGGGCAGCCTTTACCACGGGG
ACCACCTTTCCAGGGCCATGTACCAGCGGATCTCCAACATAGAGGACCTGCCACCTCTCTACACCCTCAA
CAAGCCTTTGCTCAGTGGCATCAGCAATGCAGAAGCACGGCAGCCAGGGAAGGCCCCCAACTTCAGTGTC
AACTGGACGGTAGGCGACTCCGCTATTGAGGTCATCAACGCCACGACTGGGAAGGATGAGCTGGGCCGCG
CGTCCCGCCTGTGTAAGCACGCGTTGTACTGTCGCTGGATGCGTGTGCACGGCAAGGTTCCCTCCCACTT
ACTACGCTCCAAGATTACCAAGCCCAACGTGTACCATGAGTCCAAGCTGGCGGCAAAGGAGTACCAGGCC
GCCAAGGCGCGTCTGTTCACAGCCTTCATCAAGGCGGGGCTGGGGGCCTGGGTGGAGAAGCCCACCGAGC
AGGACCAGTTCTCACTCACGGGATCCAAAAGAACTGCGGATGGATCTGAGTTTGAGAGTCCAAAAAAGAA
GAGGAAGGTCGGTTCTATCAACGCCATCAAGGCTCAGTACGACGAGTTCGATAACTTTCTGGATAACCCC
AGGCTGGGCTACTTCGGACAGGCTTTCTTTTCTAAGGAGGGCAGAAACTACATCATCAACTACGGAAACG
AGTGTTACGACATCCTGGCCCTGCTGAGCGGACTGGCCCACTGGGTGGTGGCCAACAACGAGGAGGAGTC
TCGGATCAGCCGCACCTGGCTGTACAACCTGGACAAGAACCTGGATAACGAGTACATCTCCACACTGAAC
TACCTGTACGACAGGATCACCAACGAGCTGACAAACAGCTTCTCCAAGAACTCTGCCGCTAACGTGAACT
ACATCGCTGAGACCCTGGGCATCAACCCAGCTGAGTTCGCTGAGCAGTACTTCAGATTTTCCATCATGAA
GGAGCAGAAGAACCTGGGCTTCAACATCACAAAGCTGAGAGAAGTGATGCTGGACAGAAAGGATATGTCC
GAGATCAGGAAGAACCACAAGGTGTTCGATTCTATCAGAACCAAGGTGTACACAATGATGGACTTTGTGA
TCTACAGGTACTACATCGAGGAGGATGCCAAGGTGGCCGCTGCCAACAAGAGCCTGCCCGACAACGAGAA
GTCTCTGAGCGAGAAGGATATCTTCGTGATCAACCTGAGAGGCTCCTTTAACGACGATCAGAAGGACGCT
CTGTACTACGATGAGGCCAACAGGATCTGGAGAAAGCTGGAGAACATCATGCACAACATCAAGGAGTTCC
GGGGAAACAAGACCCGCGAGTACAAGAAGAAGGACGCTCCAAGGCTGCCTAGGATCCTGCCTGCTGGAAG
GGACGTGAGCGCCTTCAGCAAGCTGATGTACGCCCTGACAATGTTTCTGGACGGAAAGGAGATCAACGAT
CTGCTGACCACACTGATCAACAAGTTCGACAACATCCAGTCTTTTCTGAAAGTGATGCCTCTGATCGGCG
TGAACGCTAAGTTCGTGGAGGAGTACGCCTTCTTTAAGGACAGCGCCAAGATCGCTGATGAGCTGCGGCT
GATCAAGTCCTTTGCCAGGATGGGAGAGCCAATCGCTGACGCTAGGAGAGCTATGTACATCGATGCCATC
CGGATCCTGGGAACCAACCTGTCTTACGACGAGCTGAAGGCTCTGGCCGACACCTTCAGCCTGGATGAGA
ACGGCAACAAGCTGAAGAAGGGCAAGCACGGAATGCGCAACTTCATCATCAACAACGTGATCAGCAACAA
GCGGTTTCACTACCTGATCAGATACGGCGACCCAGCTCACCTGCACGAGATCGCTAAGAACGAGGCCGTG
GTGAAGTTCGTGCTGGGACGGATCGCCGATATCCAGAAGAAGCAGGGCCAGAACGGAAAGAACCAGATCG
ACCGCTACTACGAGACCTGCATCGGCAAGGATAAGGGAAAGTCCGTGTCTGAGAAGGTGGACGCTCTGAC
CAAGATCATCACAGGCATGAACTACGACCAGTTCGATAAGAAGAGATCTGTGATCGAGGACACCGGAAGG
GAGAACGCCGAGAGAGAGAAGTTTAAGAAGATCATCAGCCTGTACCTGACAGTGATCTACCACATCCTGA
AGAACATCGTGAACATCAACGCTAGATACGTGATCGGCTTCCACTGCGTGGAGCGCGATGCCCAGCTGTA
CAAGGAGAAGGGATACGACATCAACCTGAAGAAGCTGGAGGAGAAGGGCTTTAGCTCCGTGACCAAGCTG
TGCGCTGGAATCGACGAGACAGCCCCCGACAAGAGGAAGGATGTGGAGAAGGAGATGGCCGAGAGAGCTA
AGGAGAGCATCGACTCCCTGGAGTCTGCTAACCCTAAGCTGTACGCCAACTACATCAAGTACTCCGATGA
GAAGAAGGCCGAGGAGTTCACCAGGCAGATCAACAGAGAGAAGGCCAAGACCGCTCTGAACGCCTACCTG
AGGAACACAAAGTGGAACGTGATCATCCGGGAGGACCTGCTGCGCATCGATAACAAGACCTGTACACTGT
TCGCTAACAAGGCTGTGGCCCTGGAGGTGGCTCGCTACGTGCACGCCTACATCAACGACATCGCCGAGGT
GAACTCCTACTTTCAGCTGTACCACTACATCATGCAGAGGATCATCATGAACGAGAGATACGAGAAGTCT
AGCGGCAAGGTGTCTGAGTACTTCGACGCCGTGAACGATGAGAAGAAGTACAACGATAGACTGCTGAAGC
TGCTGTGCGTGCCTTTCGGATACTGTATCCCACGGTTTAAGAACCTGAGCATCGAGGCCCTGTTCGACCG
CAACGAGGCTGCCAAGTTTGATAAGGAGAAGAAGAAGGTGAGCGGCAACTCCGGTTCTAAGCGCACCGCC
GATGGATCCGAGTTCGAATCCCCTAAAAAGAAAAGAAAGGTGGGATCCGACTACAAAGACCATGACGGTG
ATTATAAAGATCATGATATCGATTACAAGGATGACGATGACAAGGGATCCAAAAGAACTGGAAGCGGAGC
TACTAACTTCAGCCTGCTGAAGCAGGCTGGAGACGTGGAGGAGAACCCTGGACCTGTTAACATGGTGAGC
AAGGGCGAGGAGGATAACATGGCCATCATCAAGGAGTTCATGCGCTTCAAGGTGCACATGGAGGGCTCCG
TGAACGGCCACGAGTTCGAGATCGAGGGCGAGGGCGAGGGCCGCCCCTACGAGGGCACCCAGACCGCCAA
GCTGAAGGTGACCAAGGGTGGCCCCCTGCCCTTCGCCTGGGACATCCTGTCCCCTCAGTTCATGTACGGC
TCCAAGGCCTACGTGAAGCACCCCGCCGACATCCCCGACTACTTGAAGCTGTCCTTCCCCGAGGGCTTCA
AGTGGGAGCGCGTGATGAACTTCGAGGACGGCGGCGTGGTGACCGTGACCCAGGACTCCTCCCTGCAGGA
CGGCGAGTTCATCTACAAGGTGAAGCTGCGCGGCACCAACTTCCCCTCCGACGGCCCCGTAATGCAGAAG
AAGACCATGGGCTGGGAGGCCTCCTCCGAGCGGATGTACCCCGAGGACGGCGCCCTGAAGGGCGAGATCA
AGCAGAGGCTGAAGCTGAAGGACGGCGGCCACTACGACGCTGAGGTCAAGACCACCTACAAGGCCAAGAA
GCCCGTGCAGCTGCCCGGCGCCTACAACGTCAACATCAAGTTGGACATCACCTCCCACAACGAGGACTAC
ACCATCGTGGAACAGTACGAACGCGCCGAGGGCCGCCACTCCACCGGCGGCATGGACGAGCTGTACAAGT
AAGCTCGAGCCTAGAGGGCCCGTTTAAACCCGCTGATCAGCCTCGACTGTGCCTTCTAGTTGCCAGCCAT
CTGTTGTTTGCCCCTCCCCCGTGCCTTCCTTGACCCTGGAAGGTGCCACTCCCACTGTCCTTTCCTAATA
AAATGAGGAAATTGCATCGCATTGTCTGAGTAGGTGTCATTCTATTCTGGGGGGTGGGGTGGGGCAGGAC
AGCAAGGGGGAGGATTGGGAAGACAATAGCAGGCATGCTGGGGATGCGGTGGGCTCTATGGTACCGTCGA
CCTCTAGCTAGAGCTTGGCGTAATCATGGTCATAGCTGTTTCCTGTGTGAAATTGTTATCCGCTCACAAT
TCCACACAACATACGAGCCGGAAGCATAAAGTGTAAAGCCTGGGGTGCCTAATGAGTGAGCTAACTCACA
TTAATTGCGTTGCGCTCACTGCCCGCTTTCCAGTCGGGAAACCTGTCGTGCCAGCTGCATTAATGAATCG
GCCAACGCGCGGGGAGAGGCGGTTTGCGTATTGGGCGCTCTTCCGCTTCCTCGCTCACTGACTCGCTGCG
CTCGGTCGTTCGGCTGCGGCGAGCGGTATCAGCTCACTCAAAGGCGGTAATACGGTTATCCACAGAATCA
GGGGATAACGCAGGAAAGAACATG
Features (pLannotate 1.2.2; 17 found; start..end, strand, type, name):
     57..645     -  rep_origin     ori: high-copy-number ColE1/pMB1/pBR322/pUC origin of replication
    816..1676    -  CDS            AmpR: β-lactamase; bla; confers resistance to ampicillin, carbenicillin, and related antibiotics
   1677..1781    -  promoter       AmpR promoter: bla
   1840..1892    -  misc_feature   bom (fragment): basis of mobility region from pBR322
   2047..2426    +  enhancer       CMV enhancer: human cytomegalovirus immediate early enhancer
   2427..2630    +  promoter       CMV promoter: human cytomegalovirus (CMV) immediate early promoter
   2626..2659    +  LTR            5' LTR (truncated) (fragment): truncated 5' long terminal repeat (LTR) from HIV-1
   2675..2693    +  promoter       T7 promoter: promoter for bacteriophage T7 RNA polymerase
   3410..4570    +  CDS            Adarb1 (fragment): RED1_RAT - Also known as Red1. Experimental evidence at protein level: Swiss-Prot protein existence level 1. Catalyzes the hydrolytic deamination of adenosine to inosine in double-stranded RNA (dsRNA) referred to as A-to-I RNA editing. This may affect gene expression and function in a number of ways that include mRNA translation by changing codons and hence the amino acid sequence of proteins; pre-mRNA splicing by altering splice site recognition sequences; RNA stability by changing sequences involved in nuclease recognition; genetic stability in the case of RNA virus genomes by changing seque
   7049..7114    +  CDS            3xFLAG: three tandem FLAG® epitope tags, followed by an enterokinase cleavage site
   7202..7909    +  CDS            mCherry: mCherry is a basic (constitutively fluorescent) red fluorescent protein published in 2004, derived from Discosoma sp.. It is reported to be a very rapidly-maturing monomer with low acid sensitivity.
   7957..8181    +  polyA_signal   bGH poly(A) signal: bovine growth hormone polyadenylation signal
   8243..8259    -  protein_bind   lac operator: The lac repressor binds to the lac operator to inhibit transcription in E. coli. This inhibition can be relieved by adding lactose or isopropyl-β-D-thiogalactopyranoside (IPTG). lac repressor encoded by lacI
   8267..8297    -  promoter       lac promoter: promoter for the E. coli lac operon
   8312..8333    -  protein_bind   CAP binding site: CAP binding activates transcription in the presence of cAMP. E. coli catabolite activator protein
   8346..8438    -  CDS            lacI (fragment): lac repressor; lacI; The lac repressor binds to the lac operator to inhibit transcription in E. coli. This inhibition can be relieved by adding lactose or isopropyl-β-D-thiogalactopyranoside (IPTG).
   8440..8564    -  rep_origin     RSF ori (fragment): Plasmids containing the RSF 1030 origin of replication can be propagated in E. coli cells that contain additional plasmids with compatible origins.
