[The description below was written by a language model from this plasmid's Addgene catalogue record and pLannotate feature annotations shown in this document.]
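Description:
TC1464 is a mammalian expression plasmid built on a pUC57 backbone that encodes a programmable A-to-I RNA base editor of the REPAIRx type. It is propagated in E. coli at high copy from a ColE1/pUC-type origin and selected with ampicillin through the β-lactamase gene. Small backbone remnants (a bom fragment, lac promoter/operator and CAP site, and lacI and RSF origin fragments) are annotated but have no evident role in the payload.

The expression cassette is driven by the CMV immediate-early enhancer and promoter, followed by a T7 promoter, and ends in a bGH polyadenylation signal. According to the catalogue entry, the open reading frame is catalytically dead RfxCas13d (dCasRx) flanked by bipartite nuclear localisation signals. The deaminase domain of human ADAR2 carrying the hyperactive E488Q mutation is not fused to a terminus but embedded inside Cas13d, in loop 1 between residues 177 and 193. The feature tables do not annotate the Cas13d sequence or the NLSs. They do show an ADAR2-family deaminase fragment, matched by the annotation tool to the rat orthologue, with unannotated coding space on either side, which is consistent with an internal insertion. Downstream lie a 3xFLAG epitope for detection and an mCherry coding sequence that presumably marks transfected cells; the record does not state how mCherry is linked to the editor. The short HIV-1 LTR hit after the CMV promoter is probably an annotation artefact.

The plasmid carries no guide RNA cassette, so a Cas13d crRNA must be supplied separately to direct the editor to a target transcript, where the deaminase converts adenosine to inosine. The depositor and sequencing-derived records differ by only a few nucleotides in length and have identical feature layouts.
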