Addgene plasmid #164881: TC1464
Purpose: CMV-bpNLS-dCas13d-bpNLS-ADARdd, ADARdd embeded in loop1
Depositing lab: Tian Chi. Depositing organization: ShanghaiTech University. Publication: REPAIRx, a specific yet highly efficient programmable A > I RNA base editor. Liu Y, Mao S, Huang S, Li Y, Chen Y, Di M, Huang X, Lv J, Wang X, Ge J, Shen S, Zhang X, Liu D, Huang X, Chi T. EMBO J. 2020 Nov 16;39(22):e104748. doi: 10.15252/embj.2020104748. Epub 2020 Oct 15. PubMed 33058207.
Backbone
  Vector backbone: puc57
  Vector type: Mammalian Expression, CRISPR
Growth in bacteria
  Bacterial resistance: Ampicillin, 100 μg/mL
  Growth temperature: 37°C
  Growth strain: NEB Stable
  Copy number: High Copy
Gene/Insert
  Gene/Insert name: dcas13d-ADARdd (alt name: CasRx (NLS-RfxCas13d-NLS) with hADAR2dd (E488Q) inserted between 177/193)
  Species: Other
  Promoter: CMV
  Cloning method: Gibson Cloning
  Sequencing primers: 5′ n/a
Terms and licenses: Academic/Nonprofit Terms; Industry Terms: Not Available to Industry
How to cite: TC1464 was a gift from Tian Chi (Addgene plasmid # 164881 ; http://n2t.net/addgene:164881 ; RRID:Addgene_164881)
